Addgene plasmid #15859: M10.2::GFP-ACNF Targeting Vector
Depositing lab: Peter Mombaerts. Depositing organization: Rockefeller University. Publication: Expression of nonclassical class I major histocompatibility genes defines a tripartite organization of the mouse vomeronasal system. Ishii T, Mombaerts P. J Neurosci. 2008 Mar 5. 28(10):2332-41. 10.1523/JNEUROSCI.4807-07.2008 PubMed 18322080.
Backbone
  Vector backbone: pBS-SK+ with modification of PmeI and AscI into KpnI
  Backbone size w/o insert (bp): 3000
  Vector type: Bacterial Expression
Growth in bacteria
  Bacterial resistance: Ampicillin, 100 μg/mL
  Growth temperature: 37°C
  Growth strain: DH5alpha
  Copy number: High Copy
Gene/Insert
  Gene/Insert name: M10.2
  Species: M. musculus (mouse)
  Insert size (bp): 13036
  Cloning method: Restriction Enzyme; 5′ cloning site SmaI (not destroyed); 3′ cloning site SmaI (not destroyed)
  Sequencing primers: 5′ T3; 3′ T7
Terms and licenses: Academic/Nonprofit Terms; Industry Terms: Not Available to Industry
How to cite: M10.2::GFP-ACNF Targeting Vector was a gift from Peter Mombaerts (Addgene plasmid # 15859 ; http://n2t.net/addgene:15859 ; RRID:Addgene_15859)
