[The description below was written by a language model from this plasmid's Addgene catalogue record.]
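Description:
M10.2::GFP-ACNF Targeting Vector is a gene-targeting construct built in a modified pBluescript SK+ backbone (about 3 kb) in which PmeI and AscI sites were introduced at the KpnI position. Rare-cutting sites of this kind are commonly used for linearising a targeting vector, although the record does not say so. The plasmid is maintained in E. coli at high copy number under ampicillin selection. The catalogue lists it as a bacterial expression vector, but the name and design point to propagation in bacteria followed by homologous recombination at a mouse locus.

The insert is roughly 13 kb of mouse sequence from M10.2, a member of the M10 family of nonclassical class I major histocompatibility genes, cloned into the SmaI site, which is preserved on both sides. It is flanked by the T3 and T7 primer sites of the backbone. The "::GFP" notation suggests a green fluorescent protein fused to the M10.2 coding sequence, so that the tagged protein would be made under the gene's own regulatory control. The record does not give the position of the junction or the GFP variant. "ACNF" most likely denotes a self-excising neomycin selection cassette, in which a testis-specific promoter drives Cre and the cassette is bounded by recombinase sites, so that the marker is removed on passage through the male germline. This is inferred from the name only. No feature table is provided, so the homology arms and cassette components cannot be confirmed.

The associated publication concerns expression of nonclassical class I MHC genes and the organisation of the mouse vomeronasal system. This is consistent with using the vector to generate knock-in mice in which M10.2-expressing vomeronasal sensory neurons can be visualised by fluorescence.
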