>Addgene plasmid #15859 | M10.2::GFP-ACNF Targeting Vector | depositor partial sequence | sequence record 8397 | Author sequence
CCCGGGATGGAAGAGAAGCCTCACAGTGACCAGAGACTTAATGGGGGTGGGGCAGAATATCACACCCTGC
AGGAAGTGTTTGGCTGCAATGTGGATAATGATGGGAGCTTCCTCGGCGGTCTCTACCGGCTCACCTACTA
CGGCTATGAGTTCATCAACCTGAATGAGGACCTGAGTTCCTGGACAGCACAGGGAGAGGCAGCTGGGTTC
CTGAAGACAGACTTGGTGAATGTAGGCGCAGCGGAAGGCTGGAGGACCTACCTGCTAGGGGAGTGCACAG
AAAGGCTTCTTAGATGCCTGGACCTCGGAAAGGAGACCTTGCTGCGCTCTGGTGAGAGGCCCTTGACAAC
CCCTTCTGCTTTCTGACATTGGAGCTCCTGCCTCCCTGAGGCCTCCTCCTCAGCAGGGAGCAGCTGGAAT
GCTTACACTGTCTTGCATCAAAGGGGAAAGAGAGCTCCTCGGTGTCCTGACTCAACGTGAGAGAGGGACT
CTCCAGAGGATTCAGCCTTCTCCCAGGACAGTTCAGTGTGTCCATTAACAGCAGTTCCCTTCCATCTGCA
CTGTGTATCATGGCCTCTCTCAGGCCGGATCACTGTCCTTGCACGATGACATTTAAAGTCTGACTCCAGG
GTTGCTGAGTCCCTAGACCCCCTCCCCAATCAAAAAGAGAAGTCTATTTGTCTAGAATTTCCTGTTCTGT
GTTGGCTCATGGTTATTGTAAAATAATCCAAGGAATAGATCATCCAGATCCTGAGTGTAGGCTTCTGTGT
GGACTCTGCTCCCTCCCTCATCCAAGTCTCCCATCCTTTCCAGGGATGGTCCCATGAGCACTGCTCAGGC
CCCCAGAGGAGTGCAAAATACCTGAATTTTCCAATTGTTCCCCTCAGATGCCCCCCGAACACATGTGACC
CACCATGTAAGACCTGAAGGGAATGTCACCCTGAGGTGCTGGGCCCTGGGCTTCTACCCAGCTGACATCA
CCCTGACCTGGAAGAGAGATGGGAAAAACTACACCCAGGACATGGAGCTGCCAGACACCAGGCCTGCAGG
GGATGGAACCTTCCAGAAGTGGGCAGCTGTGGTGGTTCCCTCTGGAGAAGAGCTGAGATACACATGTCAT
GTGCACCATGAAGGGTTACCTGAGCCTCTCACTCTAAAATGGGGTAAGGAGTGGGTGTGAGCACACACAC
TGCTGTCAGGAATTGTGTGAGCTCTTTGATGAACTAGAGCAGGATCAGGGTTGAGAGCTAGGGTCAGACT
CCTCACTCTTCCTTCCTTTCTCTCCTCAGAGCCTCCACAAACCATCCCCATCATAGCAATTCTCATCGGC
CTGGTTCTTGGAACTTTCCTGGTAGGAACTGTGGTGGTTTTTCTGGTGTGGAAGAAATTAATTAACGATC
CACCGGTCGCCACCATGGTGAGCAAGGGCGAGGAGCTGTTCACCGGGGTGGTGCCCATCCTGGTCGAGCT
GGACGGCGACGTAAACGGCCACAAGTTCAGCGTGTCCGGCGAGGGCGAGGGCGATGCCACCTACGGCAAG
CTGACCCTGAAGTTCATCTGCACCACCGGCAAGCTGCCCGTGCCCTGGCCCACCCTCGTGACCACCCTGA
CCTACGGCGTGCAGTGCTTCAGCCGCTACCCCGACCACATGAAGCAGCACGACTTCTTCAAGTCCGCCAT
GCCCGAAGGCTACGTCCAGGAGCGCACCATCTTCTTCAAGGACGACGGCAACTACAAGACCCGCGCCGAG
GTGAAGTTCGAGGGCGACACCCTGGTGAACCGCATCGAGCTGAAGGGCATCGACTTCAAGGAGGACGGCA
ACATCCTGGGGCACAAGCTGGAGTACAACTACAACAGCCACAACGTCTATATCATGGCCGACAAGCAGAA
GAACGGCATCAAGGTGAACTTCAAGATCCGCCACAACATCGAGGACGGCAGCGTGCAGCTCGCCGACCAC
TACCAGCAGAACACCCCCATCGGCGACGGCCCCGTGCTGCTGCCCGACAACCACTACCTGAGCACCCAGT
CCGCCCTGAGCAAAGACCCCAACGAGAAGCGCGATCACATGGTCCTGCTGGAGTTCGTGACCGCCGCCGG
GATCACTCTCGGCATGGACGAGCTGTACAAGTAAAGCGGCCGCGACTCTAGAGATTCGAGATCTAGATAT
CGATGAATTCATAACTTCGTATAATGTATGCTATACGAAGTTATGGATCTGTCGATCGACGGATCGATCC
GAACAAACGACCCAACACCCGTGCGTTTTATTCTGTCTTTTTATTGCCGATCCCCTCAGAAGAACTCGTC
AAGAAGGCGATAGAAGGCGATGCGCTGCGAATCGGGAGCGGCGATACCGTAAAGCACGAGGAAGCGGTCA
GCCCATTCGCCGCCAAGCTCTTCAGCAATATCACGGGTAGCCAACGCTATGTCCTGATAGCGGTCCGCCA
CACCCAGCCGGCCACAGTCGATGAATCCAGAAAAGCGGCCATTTTCCACCATGATATTCGGCAAGCAGGC
ATCGCCATGGGTCACGACGAGATCCTCGCCGTCGGGCATGCGCGCCTTGAGCCTGGCGAACAGTTCGGCT
GGCGCGAGCCCCTGATGCTCTTCGTCCAGATCATCCTGATCGACAAGACCGGCTTCCATCCGAGTACGTG
CTCGCTCGATGCGATGTTTCGCTTGGTGGTCGAATGGGCAGGTAGCCGGATCAAGCGTATGCAGCCGCCG
CATTGCATCAGCCATGATGGATACTTTCTCGGCAGGAGCAAGGTGAGATGACAGGAGATCCTGCCCCGGC
ACTTCGCCCAATAGCAGCCAGTCCCTTCCCGCTTCAGTGACAACGTCGAGCACAGCTGCGCAAGGAACGC
CCGTCGTGGCCAGCCACGATAGCCGCGCTGCCTCGTCCTGCAGTTCATTCAGGGCACCGGACAGGTCGGT
CTTGACAAAAAGAACCGGGCGCCCCTGCGCTGACAGCCGGAACACGGCGGCATCAGAGCAGCCGATTGTC
TGTTGTGCCCAGTCATAGCCGAATAGCCTCTCCACCCAAGCGGCCGGAGAACCTGCGTGCAATCCATCTT
GTTCAATGGCCGATCCCATATTGGCTGCACGGATCCTGAACGGCAGAGGTTACGGCAGTTTGTCTCTCCC
CCTTCCGGGAGCCACCTTCTTCTCCAACCGTCCCGGTCGCGCTCTCGGCGCTTCTGAGGAGAGAACTGGC
TGAGTGACGCCCTTTATAGATTCGCCCTTGTGTCCCGCCCCTTCCTTTCCCGCCCTCCCTTGCGCTACGG
GGCCGCCCGCACCGGCCTACACGGAGCGCGCGCGGCGGAGTTGTTGACGCTAGGGCTCCGGCTCCCTGGT
TGGGTGTTCTTTCTGACGCGACAGGAGGAGGAGAATGTTCCTGGTCCTGTCGTCCTCCTTTCGGGTTTCC
CGTGCACTCAAACCGAGGACTTACAGAACGGAGGATAAAGTTAGGCCATTTTTACTCAGCTTCGGAGTTC
AGGCTCATTTTCAGCTAAAGTCTCTCATTAGTATCCCCCCACACACATCGGGAAAATGGTTTGTCCTACG
CATCGGTAATGAAGGCGGGGCCCTTCGGGTCCTCCGGAGCGGGTTCCGGGGGTGGGGGGAAGGAGGGAGG
GACGGGACGGGCCTCGTTCATGAATATTCAGTTCACCGCTGAATATGCATAAGGCAGGCAAGATGGCGCG
TCCAATCAATTGGAAGTAGCCGTTATTAGTGGAGAGGCCCCAGGACGTTGGGGCACCGCCTGTGCTCTAG
TAGCTTTACGGAGCCCTGGCGCTCGATGTTCAGCCCAAGCTTTCGCGAGCTCGACCGAACAAACGACCCA
ACACCCGTGCGTTTTATTCTGTCTTTTTATTGCCGCTCAGCTTTACAGTGACAATGACGGCTGGCGACTG
AATATTAGTGCTTACAGACAGCACTACATATTTTCCGTCGATGTTGAAATCCTTTCTCATATGTCACCAT
AAATATCAAATAATTATAGCAATCATTTACGCGTTAATGGCTAATCGCCATCTTCCAGCAGGCGCACCAT
TGCCCCTGTTTCACTATCCAGGTTACGGATATAGTTCATGACAATATTTACATTGGTCCAGCCACCAGCT
TGCATGATCTCCGGTATTGAAACTCCAGCGCGGGCCATATCTCGCGCGGCTCCGACACGGGCACTGTGTC
CAGACCAGGCCAGGTATCTCTGACCAGAGTCATCCTAAAATACACAAACAATTAGAATCAGTAGTTTAAC
ACATTATACACTTAAAAATTTTATATTTACCTTAGCGCCGTAAATCAATCGATGAGTTGCTTCAAAAATC
CCTTCCAGGGCGCGAGTTGATAGCTGGCTGGTGGCAGATGGCGCGGCAACACCATTTTTTCTGACCCGGC
AAAACAGGTAGTTATTCGGATCATCAGCTACACCAGAGACGGAAATCCATCGCTCGACCAGTTTAGTTAC
CCCCAGGCTAAGTGCCTTCTCTACACCTGCGGTGCTAACCAGCGTTTTCGTTCTGCCAATATGGATTAAC
ATTCTCCCACCGTCAGTACGTGAGATATCTTTAACCCTGATCCTGGCAATTTCGGCTATACGTAACAGGG
TGTTATAAGCAATCCCCAGAAATGCCAGATTACGTATATCCTGGCAGCGATCGCTATTTTCCATGAGTGA
ACGAACCTGGTCGAAATCAGTGCGTTCGAACGCTAGAGCCTGTTTTGCACGTTCACCGGCATCAACGTTT
TCTTTTCGGATCCGCCGCATAACCAGTGAAACAGCATTGCTGTCACTTGGTCGTGGCAGCCCGGACCGAC
GATGAAGCATGTTTAGCTGGCCCAAATGTTGCTGGATAGTTTTTACTGCCAGACCGCGCGCCTGAAGATA
TAGAAGATAATCGCGAACATCTTCAGGTTCTGCGGGAAACCATTTCCGGTTATTCAACTTGCACCATGCC
GCCCACGACCGGCAAACGGACAGAAGCATTTTCCAGGTATGCTCAGAAAACGCCTGGCGATCCCTGAACA
TGTCCATCAGGTTCTTGCGAACCTCATCACTCGTTGCATCGACCGGTAATGCAGGCAAATTTTGGTGTAC
GGTCAGTAAATTGGACACCTTCCTCTTCTTCTTGGGCATGGCCGCAGGAAAGCAGAGCCCTGAAGCTCCC
ATCACCGGCCAATAAGAGCCAAGCCTGCAGTGTGACCTCATAGAGCAATGTGCCAGCCAGCCTGACCCCA
AGGGCCCTCAGGCTTGGGCACACTGTCTCTAGGACCCTGAGAGAAAGACATACCCATTTCTGCTTAGGGC
CCTGAGGATGAGCCCAGGGGTGGCTTGGCACTGAAGCAAAGGACACTGGGGCTCAGCTGGCAGCAAAGTG
ACCAGGATGCTGAGGCTTTGACCCAGAAGCCAGAGGCCAGAGGCCAGGACTTCTCTTGGTCCCAGTCCAC
CCTCACTCAGAGCTTTACCAATGCCCTCTGGATAGTTGTCGGGTAACGGTGGACGCCACTGATTCTCTGG
CCAGCCTAGGACTTCGCCATTCCGCTGATTCTGCTCTTCCAGCCACTGGCTGACCGGTTGGAAGTACTCC
AGCAGTGCCTTGGCATCCAGGGCATCTGAGCCTACCAGGTCCTTCAGTACCTCCTGCCAGGGCCTGGAGC
AGCCAGCCTGCAACACCTGCCTGCCAAGCAGAGTGACCACTGTGGGCACAGGGGACACAGGGTGGGGCCC
ACAACAGCACCATTGTCCACTTGTCCCTCACTAGTAAAAGAACTCTAGGGTTGCGGGGGGTGGGGGAGGT
CTCTGTGAGGCTGGTAAGGGATATTTGCCTGGCCCATGGAGATCCATAACTTCGTATAATGTATGCTATA
CGAAGTTATAAGCTTTCGCGAGCTCGAATCGGATCCGAATTCTTAATTAAAGGTAAGAAAGGGGAAGGGT
CTAATTTCTTGTCTCCCTAGTGATCTCAAGGCCAAAATATAAAAGTAGCCTGCCTCATTAGAGGAAAGAT
GTATCCACTAAGGCACTGGGGCTTGTGTGCTGACATTAACTCTATCATAAATCATAAAGGAAATATAGAT
TCACTGCCTCTTGATGGAGGTGATGGAGACCTGATTCTGATTCCTCACAGACAGAGAGATGCCACAGAGA
AGGTCCCTGCTGAGACCAGACCTACAGAAGGCCATTAAGTCCTCTTTACATACAATCTTCCATTGTGTTT
CCTCCTACATCTATGGAGGTGCAGTCACAGTTCAAGAAACTTCCCTGGGGCTTGACCAAGGGATTTTTCC
ACTCCCACAATATTACTGCTTCCAGAGTCTCTCACTGGCTGTGTTCTTCCCACAGGTGGGAAAGAGGCAC
CTATATTTCAGCTGCCAGTAATTAAATGGAAGTTGGTTCCTGAGCCCCTTGCAATAGGGAAGACAGGTAA
CCATTGTGTGTGCTCACACATTTTCTCTCTGGGCCCTATTGCTGTGGGCCCTTAACAGGTCTTATGCTGT
ACTGCCATACGAATGGACAGTGCCCAGAGATCTTATGCATCTCTCCCAGTAGGATAGGAAGTACTCAGAG
AACATATTCCTGCGCTGGGGTCACTTGCTAGACTGGAATTATTGTTAGTATAGATGCTTGTTTGGTATCA
TGGTTTAACAATCACCAATCAGAATTTGTTCTTCATTATTTCCTTCTATAGTGTGATATACCTGCCTTCT
GTGACTTCAAAGGGTCCTGACTTTTCTTTCAATGGCTGGCATCTATGTCCAGGTCTCTGTTTCCTGTCAG
TATGACTAAGGAAGTGAGTTCAGCCCAGACTCTCCATGCTGACCTGTATGTCTTCCCCAGTCATCTCTCC
TGATCCAGGAGGTGCAGGTCTGGCTGACCTCCATCAGAGACTGACCTTTAGGCTCCAATGTGCTGTAAAT
TTGTTCTTCCTTGTTGAACATGTGTATTTTGTCCCTGCTTCTAAGGAGGACAGAAGTATCCATACTTTGG
TCTTCCTTCTTCTTGAGCTTCATGTGGTCTGCGAATTGTATCTTGGGTATTCTGAGCTTCTGGGCTACTA
TCCACTTATCAGAGTGCATACCATGTGTATTCTTTTGTGATTGGGTTACCTCACTCAAGATATTTTCTAT
TTCCATCCATTTGCCTATGAATTTCATGAAGTCATTGTTTTTAATAGCTGAGTAGTATTCCATTGCATAG
ATGTACCACATTTTCTGTATCTATTCCTCTGTTGAGAGACATCTGTCTTAAGTCTCCTGTGAACACAGTT
TTATTTACTCCTGTAAACTGGACATCTGTTGGGAAAACTTTCTCCTGGTGGGGGACTAAGCAATGCCTAC
CCCTGTTCTCAAAGAGTGTCAATGACAAATCAAAGATTGAATCTCTGTGAGGAATTAATATTTTTCTTGA
GCTTATTTACAGAGCTTGTATGAGAGGTTGCTGACAGGAGTGTAGGTAAATCTAATGTATAGACTGGATG
GTCTCTACCTTCCAGAGATGGATTCCTTTCCCCATCCTCTATATTCCCCAGCCTATATACTGCAGCCCCT
CCTGAGACCCCCAAGGCTATGTGTAATAAAAGCAGATGTGGAGCTCTGAATCAGAATGGACCCCCATAGG
TTTATATATTTGAATGCTTAGTCACCAGGCAGTGGGACTCTTTGAAAGGATTAGAAGGATTAAAAGGCAT
GGTCTTGCTGGAGGAAGTGTGTTATTGAGGGGGGGGGGGGGAGAAGGGGAGACTGTTGAGGTTTCAAAAG
ACCATGCCAGGCCTGGTCTCTTTCTGCCTGTTGCCTGCAGGTTAGCATGTAGCTCTCAGCTACTTCTTCA
GCACCATGTGTGCCAGTGTACTCTGAACCATGATAATAGACCAAGCCTATGAAACTGTAAGCAAGCCCCC
AGTTAAATGATTTCTTGTTTAAACGTTGCTGTGGTCATGGTGTCTCTTCACAATAACAGGACAATAACTA
AGACTTCACAATTGCATACTACTGGCTGAGAGAAGTGGCTGGATACTCAGCTGAGGAACCAATGGCCACC
TCCATCTATGAGGTAATGTCAACAGTCAACAAACCCAGCTGCGTGCTCGTTTGTGAGGAGGCACAAATGA
GCTGGTTGGTTTGTGAGGATGCAGCTATGCTCCTCGATATTCATTAACTCATGAAGACAGTTTGGCTGGG
AAAATAGTCCTGTACAACAGGGTCACTTACAGAAGCCTGGGTGAAGGTTCAATACAAAAACGTGAATGAT
TCCAGGGCAGCTTCAGCACCAAAAGCCCAACTTATAGGCAGCTTAGCCAGCCAGAAAGTCTCCTCTCCCA
GCAATTGCTTACTGTTTTTATGAACAGGGAAAGAGGCTACTGAACCCTATGTGCTTTAGGAGCCTCCTGA
GCTTGTAAACTCCATTAGCTTCCTGAGTCTTATGAGTCTCCCTCCTCCACTCACAGGGAGCACTTCCTTA
GAGGATATGACTGCACAACACTGAGTCACATAAGGCTCTGTCTCAAAAAGCCAAAACAAAGGCCTAGGAA
GATGGTTCAGCAGATAAAACATTCACTGAGCAAGCATGAGGATAATTTAGATCTCCAGAACCCATATAAA
AGCCAGTGGGCACAGCTGGATCCCCAACAGCAATCATGGTCCTCTGGGATTGGAGGTTGAGGAAATCCAA
GGGCAAACTGGCTGGATAGACTGGATAGTCAGTGAGCTCTGGATAAAATGAGAGGCCATGCCTCACAAAT
AATGGGAATTCTGATTGAGGAAGACACTCAGTGTCAACTCTGGTCCCCACGTACACATTACTCACACACA
CATCTGAACACACATACCCATGCACATGCACACAGCACACACATATTCATGCAGAAAAAGATGAAACCAA
AAACGATAATGTGACTTAGGTTTTTATTTGATTGGAAGGTACAGTCCATTAATCAAGGATCATCTCTTCT
AAGGAAAATAAAAGTCCCTGGGGTAATGATTCGGTGGGTAAAGGTGCTTGTTGCCAAGCCTAAGGGTCTG
CTGCATTCAATCATTTGATGGTGGACGGAGAAACAGTTCCCAAAGTTGTCCTCAGACCTCCATGAGGGTG
CTGGTTTACAGCACTTGTTAGAGTAGCCCAAGATGAGTGCCCAGTCTATGAAAACTTTGTGCCACAGCTG
CTCATCATCTACATGGCAAACAACTTTTATAGCAGGATACACCAAAGGTCTAAAAGGCCAGTATGGCTAG
CAATGTTCTAGAGGAGGACAGAAGACACTCAAGCACAGAAAGTGTTCCTACAGGACATGTGAAGTGCTAG
GTGATGGGTACTACAAAATGTGGAACAAGGAATGTTATTATTTTACTGGGGTGCTCAGCATAGGCCCCAC
TGGGAAGGTGGACTGTAAAGATCTGAAGGATGTGGAGGAATCTGTCAGGTGTCTTCAGGAAGTTGTTGCT
GTGTTTGTTATTTGTGGCTATTGATATGTTGTTAATAAGCAAGAGGATCTTCCAGTGCTTACACCACAGG
ACACCGGCCTCTATGTTCTAGGGAGAAAGTGGCTCCAGGCATGTGTTAGGTAGTCTTATGGAGAGATGTG
CGGTATAGCCAGGTCTTATGGGTCTGGAAGATAATAAAAGCATCCTTGCTTAAAGCAAGGGCATTTGAGT
GAGGTGGAAGGGAAAAGTGTAGGGCACAGTCTGGCCTTTCAGGCTGGACATGACAGCCACTTCAACTGGC
AAGTGAGCAAGTGAAACAGCAAAAGGGACTGAATTCTCTACACAGTTTGAAGATAGGCCTTACAGTATTT
ATCAGTGCATTGGTTCTATGGTACAAACAGAGAGGAACAGAAGACACTGACGTCATGGTGTAATTGAGAG
ACACCGTCTCCCTAGGCATCTCCCTTCCAGAGTCTGGAAGGGCCTCATGTGCACAGAGGAAATGGCAGGT
GCTTGCTGTAGACGTGATTGATCAGAGATGCCCAAGGGAAGCATGGGGTCTGGAGTGATGGTACAGGCCT
GAGATTCTGACATTTGTTTGGGGACTGAATGGGAGGATCACTTAAGCTCAGAAACTTAGCTCAACCTATA
TAAAAAGAGCCCCATCTCCAAGAGGAAAAAGAGGAACAATGAAGGAAGGAGACAGATGTGACGGGACACA
TACACACTGAGGCAGGAGCTTCAGCTATTCAAGTCCAAACTCGGTTATAGACTCGAGCTACAAATAAATA
AGAGAAAAATTAAAGAAAAAAATTAAATGAGGTGGCCAGGTTGATGGTCTAAAAATACTGAAGATGAAAC
TAGAGAGCTGCAAGGAGTGGCATCAAATTAATGACACTTAAAGCCATTTCAATTCATGAAAGCTAAATAA
AATGTTGGTTACAGGAGAGAAAAACAGTGCTGACTGAGCTCTGTGCTCCAAAACAAGTGGTCTGATTAGA
TCAGAGGTGGCTGCACCATTCTGGTGTCATGCCAACGACAGCAAAAACAACAGGAGTTGCACAAGAAACA
TGAAAGCCATCTTTCGGTGAGGAGAAGGTATAGGTTAGAGGAGGGAAATCAAAGGGAAATAACAGCATGG
AAAAAGAAATGAGAAAGGGAAAGGAAAACAAAGAAAAATATGAAAGAGTAAAAAAGAAAAGTTTGGTAAT
CCTAGCACTTGAGAGGCAAAGGCAGGCAGATTTCTGAGTTCGAGGCCAGCCTGATCTACAGAGTGAGTTC
CAGGACAGGCAGGGCTACACAGAGAAATCCTGTCTAAAAAACAAACAAACAAACAAACAAAAACAAAAAA
AAAGACTAGAAGTGAAGAAGAGTAGAAAGAAGAGGAGAAAGAAATCGAACTGTTGTGTGTCTTGAGAAAA
GAGGAACAGACATCTATTCGTTCTAGATTGGGCATCTATTCGTTCAAGAAAGACAAAAGATGATCCCATT
GGTGCAATATCAGCTCAGTGTTACAGTGCAGCCAACCGCTTTCGATTGGAAATGCAGCGCACTGAACCAG
TGAGTTTGCTTGGGTGTTCACAGTATTGTTGAGGGTTACTTACAGAACCATGGATGGCTCAAAGGCAAAA
GCATCCCTGAAAACTCCACCCCAGCACAAGCCGAATCCTTATCATTCCCACCCAAACAACCGGCAATGTG
GCTGGCTGGAGATTCTCTTCTCCCCAGCAAGCCTGACAGCTTATGTAATCTTTGGGGAAGTCTTTTGTAA
ATCTTGACAGTTTCAAGAGCTTCCAGTGGCCTCTCTCCAGAAGAGAACGTTCCATACCTATACAAAACCC
TACTCCATCTGGCTCTTTCCTTCTCTTTGTGCAAGCTGGGTGATGTCTCTAAGCCTTGGGTGTGATAGAT
ATGCAACTTCAATGCTCTATGGCTAAGCATTGTGATGCCACAATAAAATTGTTCTCAGAGCCAGGCGTGG
TGGTCCACACCTTTAATCCCAGCACTTGGGAGGCAGAGGCAGGTGGATTTCTGAGTTTGAGGCCAGCCTG
GTCTACAAAGTGAGTTCCAGGACAGCCAGGGCTACACAGAGAAACCCTGTTTCAAAAACAAACAAACAAA
CAAACAAACAAAAATGTTCTCAGGGACCTAACCAATTATGAATCTCTGGAGAACTCCATCACTGCCTCCA
GAATGAGTAAGGCTGTGGGTAAAAGGACACTAAACACCATTACACACCATGGAGGTGAGGGGTGTGATGG
GGATAAAAGAAAAGCCTTGTTATGTAGCCCAAGCTGACTTCACAGCAACCCTCCAGCCTCAGCATCTTGA
TTGCTGGGATTATAGATATGCACCACCATACCTAGCTCTGTTAAGGAGAAATCTTTTGTGAAATGAAGAC
TTAGTTAATGTAGCAACATTATTCTGTCTTGTCCACTTCTATCACCTAGCTTGTCACAGTAGTACAGCCC
CAGACCTTGGAAAGTCTAAGAGGAGAATCCTGAACTTGAGGCTAGCCTGGGCTACAAAATGAGACCCAGT
TTCAATCAAAGGCCACAGCTACCCCAACTTTAAGCAGACACACTTTGATCAGCAACTATCAACATCAAAG
CAAGAACTCCTACCAGAAAGATTACAACTCACTAAAGCCTCTGGCGATTAGAAATTTTAGCAATGGTGGG
GAGCGTGTGGGGGACTTTTGGGATAGCATTGGAAATGTAAATGAAATAAATACCCAATTTAAAAAAAAAA
AAGATCACCATCTTATTTGAAATTCATGGTGAGAAGGTGAACTAAATATATCTCCGAATTTATGTCCCTT
TAAATCTAAATTTATTACCATTTTTTTAAGAAAGGGAGATTTTGAAGTTATAATCGATATTATTGTGGCT
GGGTTCTCTCTTTTTTTTTTTTTCTTTTATGAAATAAAAAGATCCTGAGTCAAAAAAAAAAAAAGAAAGA
AAGAAAAAAATTTTAGCAACAACATATTCAACCTGTATAACAGGAAGAAATAGATAAGTAGTGTAATTCA
TTTGATTATAAATTATGCCCAGGAGGTAGTTATTGACATCATAGGGCAGACAGGGGTTACTAGCTTTCTT
TCTTTGAGGGAAGGGGCACACCTTTAATCCCAGCACTTGGGAGGCAGAGGCAGGCGAATTTCTGAGTTTG
AGGCCAGCCTAGTCTATAGAATAAGTTCCAGGACAGCCAGAGCTACACAGAGAAACCCTGACTTGGGGGG
TGGGGGGGAATTAACCCTTTGAGGGATGGAATTTTGAGCAAAACACAGAACAACTTTTTTTCCCAAGCAT
TAAATTCTATTAGCTCTTTTAAAAAAATATAATTATTTATTTATTTATCATGTGCAGTGTTCTGCCTGCA
CGCCAGAAGAGGGCACCAAGATCACATTACAGATGGCTGTTGGCCACCATGTGGTTGCTGGGAATTGAAC
TCAGGACCCCTGGAAGCACAGTCAGTATATTCAACCTCTGAGCCATCTCTCTAGCCTGAACAACTTTACT
GTGTAAAGGATTATCCTGGTTATATCCTAAGAAGAGAACTGTGACACTGCAGTAAATTCCACAAGGATAG
AAATATCAGTCCCGGG
