>Addgene plasmid #15859 | M10.2::GFP-ACNF Targeting Vector | addgene partial sequence | sequence record 22594 | T7 5'-TAATACGACTCACTATAGGG-3'
CCCCCCTCGAGGTCGACGGTATCGATAAGCTTGATATCGAATTCCTGCAGCCCGGGACTGATATTTCTAT
CCTTGTGGAATTTACTGCAGTGTCACAGTTCTCTTCTTAGGATATAACCAGGATAATCCTTTACACAGTA
AAGTTGTTCAGGCTAGAGAGATGGCTCAGAGGTTGAATATACTGACTGTGCTTCCAGGGGTCCTGAGTTC
AATTCCCAGCAACCACATGGTGGCCAACAGCCATCTGTAATGTGATCTTGGTGCCCTCTTCTGGCGTGCA
GGCAGAACACTGCACATGATAAATAAATAAATAATTATATTTTTTTAAAAGAGCTAATAGAATTTAATGC
TTGGGAAAAAAAGTTGTTCTGTGTTTTGCTCAAAATTCCATCCCTCAAAGGGTTAATTCCCCCCCACCCC
CCAAGTCAGGGTTTCTCTGTGTAGCTCTGGCTGTCCTGGAACTTATTCTATAGACTAGGCTGGCCTCAAA
CTCAGAAATTCGCCTGCCTCTGCCTCCCAAGTGCTGGGATTAAAGGTGTGCCCCTTCCCTCAAAGAAAGA
AAGCTAGTAACCCCTGTCTGCCCTATGATGTCAATAACTACCTCCTGGGCATAATTTATAATCAAATGAA
TTACACTACTTATCTATTTCTTCCTGTTATACAGGTTGAATATGTTGTTGCTAAAATTTTTTTCTTTCTT
TCTTTTTTTTTTTTTGACTCAGGATCTTTTTATTTCAT
